Addgene plasmid #19862: psiCHECK c2orf42 3'UTR
Depositing lab: Thomas Tuschl. Depositing organization: Rockefeller University. Publication: Molecular characterization of human Argonaute-containing ribonucleoprotein complexes and their bound target mRNAs. Landthaler M, Gaidatzis D, Rothballer A, Chen PY, Soll SJ, Dinic L, Ojo T, Hafner M, Zavolan M, Tuschl T. RNA. 2008 Dec;14(12):2580-96. doi: 10.1261/rna.1351608. Epub 2008 Oct 31. PubMed 18978028.
Backbone
  Vector backbone: psiCHECK-2
  Backbone manufacturer: Promega
  Backbone size w/o insert (bp): 6249
  Vector type: Mammalian Expression
Growth in bacteria
  Bacterial resistance: Ampicillin, 100 μg/mL
  Growth temperature: 37°C
  Growth strain: DH5alpha
  Copy number: High Copy
Gene/Insert
  Gene/Insert name: c2orf42 3'UTR (alt name: c2orf42)
  Species: H. sapiens (human)
  Insert size (bp): 492
  GenBank ID: NM_001017923
  Entrez Gene: C2orf42 (a.k.a. FLJ20558)
  Cloning method: Restriction Enzyme; 5′ cloning site XhoI (not destroyed); 3′ cloning site NotI (not destroyed)
  Sequencing primers: 5′ GTACATCAAGAGCTTCGTGG; 3′ AAGACTCATTTAGATCCTCACAC
Terms and licenses: Academic/Nonprofit Terms; Industry Terms: Not Available to Industry
How to cite: psiCHECK c2orf42 3'UTR was a gift from Thomas Tuschl (Addgene plasmid # 19862 ; http://n2t.net/addgene:19862 ; RRID:Addgene_19862)
