[The description below was written by a language model from this plasmid's Addgene catalogue record.]
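Description:
psiCHECK c2orf42 3'UTR is a mammalian expression reporter plasmid built on the commercial psiCHECK-2 backbone (about 6.2 kb without insert). It is propagated in E. coli as a high-copy plasmid under ampicillin selection. The record gives only catalogue fields and no feature table, so the promoters, polyadenylation signals and origin of replication are not itemised. In general terms, psiCHECK-2 is a dual-luciferase vector: a Renilla luciferase gene is followed by a multiple cloning site for test sequences, and an independently transcribed firefly luciferase cassette on the same plasmid serves as an internal normalisation control.

The insert is a 492 bp fragment of the 3' untranslated region of human C2orf42 (also known as FLJ20558), cloned by restriction digestion between XhoI and NotI, with both sites retained. In the psiCHECK-2 design these sites lie downstream of the Renilla coding sequence, so the C2orf42 3'UTR becomes part of the Renilla transcript. Any post-transcriptional regulation acting on that UTR, such as microRNA- and Argonaute-mediated repression or destabilisation, should then appear as a change in Renilla activity relative to firefly activity.

The associated publication concerns human Argonaute-containing ribonucleoprotein complexes and the target mRNAs bound to them. This suggests the construct was made to test whether the C2orf42 3'UTR confers miRNA-dependent regulation in transfected mammalian cells, although the record does not specify which small RNAs or which sites within the UTR were examined.
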