>Addgene plasmid #19862 | psiCHECK c2orf42 3'UTR | depositor full sequence | sequence record 9388 | Author sequence
CTGACCACTATTACTTTCCCTTAAAGCAAAACAAGATAATAATCTTTTGCTGCTTAATTTGCACATCCCC
ACCCCTTGACAACTTTAAATGCTAGTTAGGCACTTAGATGGCCCTGTTCCTTGGTAAACTGCTCTTAGCT
AAGATGCAAATTCTCAGTGCTTTCAAGTGGATTCTGTTGAAGAAAATCTCTTGTAAATAGCCTTTTTGAT
GCTGCTGTGTACAGTCTTCATTATGCATTGGGCAGTATTTCTGGCTAGAGTTTTAAAAGGAACAGAAAGA
AAACCAGCTTATTTTCCTTCTTACGGACTCATCTTTAGCGTTTATTTCAACCTTTTGCTAATTCTCTGAG
AAATCTGCAGCACTCAGCCATACACCAACAGTGTTGGAAAGTTAACACCCTGGTTAGGGCAGAATGTTAA
AGACCATCTTGGCAGAGTTCCAGCCACGCTCTTTATTCTGTTCTCAAATAAAGCAGTGTCACTAGTTTTT
CC
