>Addgene plasmid #19862 | psiCHECK c2orf42 3'UTR | addgene partial sequence | sequence record 25650 | 19862 with T7
CAAACGCATGATCACTGGGCCTCAGTGGTGGGCTCGCTGCAAGCNAATGAACGTGCTGGACTCCTTCATC
AACTACTATGATTCCGAGAAGCACGCCGAGAACGCCGTGATTTTTCTGCATGGTAACGCTGCCTCCAGCT
ACCTGTGGAGGCACGTCGTGCCTCACATCGAGCCCGTGGCTAGATGCATCATCCCTGATCTGATCGGAAT
GGGTAAGTCCGGCAAGAGCGGGAATGGCTCATATCGCCTCCTGGATCACTACAAGTACCTCACCGCTTGG
TTCGAGCTGCTGAACCTTCCAAAGAAAATCATCTTTGTGGGCCACGACTGGGGGGCTTGTCTGGCCTTTC
ACTACTCCTACGAGCACCAAGACAAGATCAAGGCCATCGTCCATGCTGAGAGTGTCGTGGACGTGATCGA
GTCCTGGGACGAGTGGCCTGACATCGAGGAGGATATCGCCCTGATCAAGAGCGAAGAGGGCGAGAAAATG
GTGCTTGAGAATAACTTCTTCGTCGAGACCATGCTCCCAAGCAAGATCATGCGGAAACTGGAGCCTGAGG
AGTTCGCNNNNNNNGNNNCCNNNNNNNGGNNAAANGGCGAGGTTAGACNNNNNACCCTCTCCTGGCCTCG
CGAGATCCCTCTCGTTTAA
