>Addgene plasmid #19862 | psiCHECK c2orf42 3'UTR | addgene partial sequence | sequence record 25651 | RenLuc3F 5'-GTACATCAAGAGCTTCGTGG-3'
AGGCGNATTCTGGCGATCGCTCGAGCTGACCACTATTACTTTCCCTTAAAGCAAAACAAGATAATAATCT
TTTGCTGCTTAATTTGCACATCCCCACCCCTTGACAACTTTAAATGCTAGTTAGGCACTTAGATGGCCCT
GTTCCTTGGTAAACTGCTCTTAGCTAAGATGCAAATTCTCAGTGCTTTCAAGTGGATTCTGTTGAAGAAA
ATCTCTTGTAAATAGCCTTTTTGATGCTGCTGTGTACAGTCTTCATTATGCATTGGGCAGTATTTCTGGC
TAGAGTTTTAAAAGGAACAGAAAGAAAACCAGCTTATTTTCCTTCTTACGGACTCATCTTTAGCGTTTAT
TTCAACCTTTTGCTAATTCTCTGAGAAATCTGCAGCACTCAGCCATACACCAACAGTGTTGGAAAGTTAA
CACCCTGGTTAGGGCAGAATGTTAAAGACCATCTTGGCAGAGTTCCAGCCACGCTCTTTATTCTGTTCTC
AAATAAAGCAGTGTCACTAGTTTTTCCGCGGCCGCTGGCCGCAATAAAATATCTTTATTTTCATTACATC
TGTGTGTTGGTTTTTTGTGTGAGGATCTAAATGAGTCTTCGGACCTCGCGGGGGCCGCTTAAGCGGTGGT
TAGGGTTTGTCTGACGCGGGGGGAGGGGGAAGGAACGAAACACTCTCATTCGGAGGCGGCTCGGGGTTTG
GTCTTGGTGGCCACGGGCACGCAGAAGAGCGCCGCGATCCTCTTAAGCACCCCCCCGCCTCCGTGGAAGC
GGGGGTTGGTCGGCGGGTGGTAACTGGCGGNCGCTGANTN
